>Addgene plasmid #137107 | pFD-FRB | addgene full sequence | sequence record 272201 | Addgene NGS Result
GCGGCCTTTTTACGGTTCCTGGCCTTTTGCTGGCCTTTTGCTCACATGTTCTTTCCTGCGTTATCCCCTG
ATTCTGTGGATAACCGTATTACCGCCAATTGAGTGAGCTGATACCGCTCGCCGCAGCCGAACGACCGAGC
GCAGCGAGTCACCCGCGAAATACAAGAAGACAATTTTCCCGCACCAGCAGTGGGATTCTGTGGCACGAGA
TGTGGCATGAGGGCCTGGAAGAGGCATCTCGTCTGTATTTTGGTGAACGCAACGTTAAAGGTATGTTCGA
GGTTTTGGAGCCACTTCACGCTATGATGGAGCGCGGTCCACAGACCTTGAAAGAAACCTCGTTTAATCAA
GCGTATGGCCGTGATCTGATGGAGGCACAGGAGTGGTGTCGTAAGTACATGAAGAGTGGGAACGTAAAGG
ACCTGACTCAGGCGTGGGATCTGTATTACCACGTGTTCCGTCGCATTGGCATTGCATAAAGCCCCGACAG
TAAAAAGAGACCCTGACTAGTCTCCGGGAGCTGCATGTGTCAGAGGTTTTCACCGTCATCACCGAAACGC
GCGACACGAAAGGGCCTCGTGATACGCCTATTTTTATAGGTTAATGTCATGATAATAATGGTTTCTTAGA
CGTCAGGTGGCCTTTTCGGGGAAATGTGCGCGGAACCCCTATTTGTTTATTTTTCTAAATACATTCAAAT
ATGTATCCGCTCATGAATTAATTCTTAGAAAAACTCATCGAGCATCAAATGAAACTGCAATTTATTCATA
TCAGGATTATCAATACCATATTTTTGAAAAAGCCGTTTCTGTAATGAAGGAGAAAACTCACCGAGGCAGT
TCCATAGGATGGCAAGATCCTGGTATCGGTCTGCGATTCCGACTCGTCCAACATCAATACAACCTATTAA
TTTCCCCTCGTCAAAAATAAGGTTATCAAGTGAGAAATCACCATGAGTGACGACTGAATCCGGTGAGAAT
GGCAAAAGTTTATGCATTTCTTTCCAGACTTGTTCAACAGGCCAGCCATTACGCTCGTCATCAAAATCAC
TCGCATCAACCAAACCGTTATTCATTCGTGATTGCGCCTGAGCCAGACGAAATACGCGGTCGCTGTTAAA
AGGACAATTACAAACAGGAATCGAATGCAACCGGCGCAGGAACACCGCCAGCGCATCAACAATATTTTCA
CCTGAATCAGGATATTCTTCTAATACCTGGAATGCTGTTTTCCCTGGGATCGCCGTGGTGAGTAACCATG
CATCATCAGGAGTACGGATAAAATGCTTGATGGTCGGAAGAGGCATAAATTCCGTCAGCCAGTTTAGTCT
GACCATCTCATCTGTAACATCATTGGCAACGCTACCTTTGCCATGTTTCAGAAACAACTCTGGCGCATCG
GGCTTCCCATACAATCGATAGATTGTCGCACCTGATTGCCCGACATTATCGCGAGCCCATTTATACCCAT
ATAAATCAGCATCCATGTTGGAATTTAATCGCGGCCTAGAGCAAGACGTTTCCCGTTGAATATGGCTCAT
AACACCCCTTGTATTACTGTTTATGTAAGCAGACAGTTTTATTGTGAATTCTCATGACCAAAATCCCTTA
ACGTGAGTTTTCGTTCCACTGAGCGTCAGACCCCGTAGAAAAGATCAAAGGATCTTCTTGAGATCCTTTT
TTTCTGCGCGTAATCTGCTGCTTGCAAACAAAAAAACCACCGCTACCAGCGGTGGTTTGTTTGCCGGATC
AAGAGCTACCAACTCTTTTTCCGAAGGTAACTGGCTTCAGCAGAGCGCAGATACCAAATACTGTTCTTCT
AGTGTAGCCGTAGTTAGGCCACCACTTCAAGAACTCTGTAGCACCGCCTACATACCTCGCTCTGCTAATC
CTGTTACCAGTGGCTGCTGCCAGTGGCGATAAGTCGTGTCTTACCGGGTTGGACTCAAGACGATAGTTAC
CGGATAAGGCGCAGCGGTCGGGCTGAACGGGGGGTTCGTGCACACAGCCCAGCTTGGAGCGAACGACCTA
CACCGAACTGAGATACCTACAGCGTGAGCTATGAGAAAGCGCCACGCTTCCCGAAGGGAGAAAGGCGGAC
AGGTATCCGGTAAGCGGCAGGGTCGGAACAGGAGAGCGCACGAGGGAGCTTCCAGGGGGAAACGCCTGGT
ATCTTTATAGTCCTGTCGGGTTTCGCCACCTCTGACTTGAGCGTCGATTTTTGTGATCTCGTCAGGGGGG
CGGAGCCTATGGAAAAACGCCAGCAAC
Features (pLannotate 1.2.2; 5 found; start..end, strand, type, name):
    195..515     +  CDS            MTOR (fragment): MTOR_HUMAN - Also known as FRAP, FRAP1, FRAP2, RAFT1, RAPT1. Experimental evidence at protein level: Swiss-Prot protein existence level 1. Serine/threonine protein kinase which is a central regulator of cellular metabolism, growth and survival in response to hormones, growth factors, nutrients, energy and stress signals (PubMed:12087098, PubMed:12150925, PubMed:12150926, PubMed:12231510, PubMed:12718876, PubMed:14651849, PubMed:15268862, PubMed:15467718, PubMed:15545625, PubMed:15718470, PubMed:18497260, PubMed:18762023, PubMed:18925875, PubMed:20516213, PubMed:20537536, PubMed:21659604, PubMe
    530..564     -  CDS            rop (fragment): Rop protein, which maintains plasmids at low copy number; rop
    659..716     +  promoter       AmpR promoter (fragment): bla
    725..1540    -  CDS            KanR: aminoglycoside phosphotransferase; aph(3')-Ia; confers resistance to kanamycin in bacteria or G418 (Geneticin®) in eukaryotes
   1668..2255    +  rep_origin     ori: high-copy-number ColE1/pMB1/pBR322/pUC origin of replication
