[The description below was written by a language model from this plasmid's Addgene catalogue record and pLannotate feature annotations shown in this document.]
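Description:
pFD-FRB is a small (about 2.3 kb) bacterial cloning plasmid built on the pFD backbone and catalogued as a synthetic biology vector. It serves as a functional-domain donor in the iFLinkC (iterative functional linker cloning) system, a restriction-enzyme-based strategy for combinatorially assembling and recombining linker peptides with protein domains. The plasmid is propagated in E. coli at high copy number from a ColE1/pUC-type origin of replication and is selected with kanamycin through an aph(3')-Ia aminoglycoside phosphotransferase gene. The annotation also picks up a short fragment of the AmpR (bla) promoter next to the resistance gene, though on the opposite strand, and a very short rop fragment. Both appear to be backbone remnants rather than functional elements, and the rop fragment is too small to encode the copy-number-limiting protein.

The payload is FRB, listed as a synthetic insert. In the sequence annotation it matches a roughly 320 bp fragment of human MTOR, which corresponds to the FKBP12-rapamycin binding domain of that kinase. FRB is widely used with FKBP12 as a rapamycin-inducible dimerisation module, so here it is a stored building block that can be excised and joined to linkers and other domains when constructing engineered fusion proteins such as switches or sensors. No promoter, tag or terminator associated with the FRB coding region is annotated, which is consistent with a storage and assembly vector rather than an expression construct. The record does not state the specific restriction sites flanking the insert.
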