Addgene plasmid #137107: pFD-FRB
Purpose: iFLinkC Linker cloning
Depositing lab: Viktor Stein. Depositing organization: Technische Universitaet Darmstadt. Publication: iFLinkC: an iterative functional linker cloning strategy for the combinatorial assembly and recombination of linker peptides with functional domains. Grawe A, Ranglack J, Weyrich A, Stein V. Nucleic Acids Res. 2020 Jan 11. pii: 5700546. doi: 10.1093/nar/gkz1210. PubMed 31925441.
Backbone
  Vector backbone: pFD
  Vector type: Synthetic Biology
Growth in bacteria
  Bacterial resistance: Kanamycin, 50 μg/mL
  Growth temperature: 37°C
  Growth strain: DH5alpha
  Copy number: High Copy
Gene/Insert
  Gene/Insert name: FRB
  Species: Synthetic
  Cloning method: Restriction Enzyme; 5′ cloning site Unknown (unknown if destroyed); 3′ cloning site Unknown (unknown if destroyed)
Terms and licenses: Academic/Nonprofit Terms; Industry Terms: Not Available to Industry
How to cite: pFD-FRB was a gift from Viktor Stein (Addgene plasmid # 137107 ; http://n2t.net/addgene:137107 ; RRID:Addgene_137107)
